>Addgene plasmid #74263 | pCMV6-XL4 ASXL1 (p.R404X) 3x FLAG | addgene partial sequence | sequence record 169390 | CMV-F 5'-CGCAAATGGGCGGTAGGCGTG-3'
AGCTCGTTTAGTGAACCGTCAGAATTTTGTAATACGACTCACTATAGGGCGGCCGCGAATTCATGAAGGA
CAAACAGAAGAAGAAGAAGGAGCGCACGTGGGCCGAGGCCGCGCGCCTGGTATTAGAAAACTACTCGGAT
GCTCCAATGACACCAAAACAGATTCTGCAGGTCATAGAGGCAGAAGGACTAAAGGAAATGAGAAGTGGGA
CTTCCCCTCTCGCATGCCTCAATGCTATGCTACATTCCAATTCAAGAGGAGGAGAGGGGTTGTTTTATAA
ACTGCCTGGCCGAATCAGCCTTTTCACGCTCAAGAAGGATGCCCTGCAGTGGTCTCGCCATCCAGCTACA
GTGGAGGGAGAGGAGCCAGAGGACACGGCTGATGTGGAGAGCTGTGGGTCTAATGAAGCCAGCACTGTGA
GTGGTGAAAACGATGTATCTCTTGATGAAACATCTTCGAACGCATCCTGTTCTACAGAATCTCAGAGTCG
ACCTCTTTCCAATCCCAGGGACAGCTACAGAGCTTCCTCACAGGCGAACAAACAAAAGAAAAAGACTGGG
GTGATGCTGCCTCGAGTTGTCCTGACTCCTCTGAAGGTAAACGGGGCCCACGTGGAATCTGCATCAGGGT
TCTCGGGCTGCCACGCCGATGGCGAGAGCGGCAGCCCGTCCAGCAGCAGCAGCGGCTCTCTGGCCCTGGG
CAGCGCTGCTATTCGTGGCCAGGCCGAGGTCACCCAGGACCCTGCCCCGCTCCTGAGAGGCTTCCGGAAG
CCAGCCACAGGTCAAATGAAGCGCAACAGAGGGGAAGAAATAGATTTTGAGACACCTGGGTCCATTCTTG
TCAACACCAACCTCCGTGCCCTGATCAACTCTCGGACCTTCCATGCCTTACCATCACACTTCCAGCAGCA
GCTCCTCTTCCTCCTGCCTGAAGTAGACAGACAGGTGGGGACGGATGGCCTGTTGCGTCTCAGCAGCAGT
GCACTAAATAACGAGTTTTT
