>Addgene plasmid #74263 | pCMV6-XL4 ASXL1 (p.R404X) 3x FLAG | addgene partial sequence | sequence record 169391 | hGH-PA-R 5'-CCAGCTTGGTTCCCAATAGA-3'
ACTTGCCCCTTGCTCCATACCACCCCCCTCCACCCCATAATATTATAGAAGGACACCTAGTCAGACAAAA
TGATGCAACTTAATTTTATTAGGACAAGGCTGGTGGGCACTGGAGTGGCAACTTCCAGGGCCAGGAGAGG
CACTGGGGAGGGGTCACAGGGATGCCACCCGGGATCTGTTCAGGAAACAGCTATGACCGCGGCCGCAATC
TAGAGTCGACAAGCTTGATATCGGTACCAGATCTGAATTCTTATCATTTATCATCATCATCTTTATAATC
GATGTCGTGGTCCTTGTAGTCGCCGTCGTGGTCCTTGTAGTCTCGCTGTCGGGTGGCTGGACCACGCTGT
ATACGCACTGATTCTCCTGGGACACACAAGCCACTTTTGATTTCAGCCTCCTCCTGGCCCACGTTCTGCT
GCAATGACTCTTCTTTGGTCAAACCCAGCTTCTGTCCATAGTAGTCTTCAAAGAACTTTTCTTTCCATTG
TTCCACCTTCTTTTCCTTCTCCATTTCCTGTCGTATCCTGACTTGCATCTCATGAGTAAATTCACCATCA
GCCAGGCGCTCCCGCCAGCTCTGAGCCGCATGGGTAAAAAACTCGTTATTTAGTGCACTGCTGCTGAGAC
GCAACAGGCCATCCGTCCCCACCTGTCTGTCTACTTCAGGCAGGAGGAAGAGGAGCTGCTGCTGGAAGTG
TGATGGTAAGGCATGGAAGGTCCGAGAGTTGATCAGGGCACGGAGGTTGGTGTTGACAAGAATGGACCCA
GGTGTCTCAAAATCTATTTCTTCCCCTCTGTTGCGCTTCATTTGACCTGTGGCTGGCTTCCGGAAGCCTC
TCAGGAGCGGGGCAGGGTCCTGGGTGACCTCGGCCTGGCCACGAATAGCAGCGCTGCCCAGG
