[The description below was written by a language model from this plasmid's Addgene catalogue record.]
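Description:
pCMV6-XL4 ASXL1 (p.R404X) 3x FLAG is a mammalian expression plasmid built on the commercial pCMV6-XL4 backbone, about 7.4 kb in total with roughly 6.2 kb of vector sequence. It is maintained in E. coli as a high-copy plasmid under ampicillin selection. The record lists no mammalian selection marker, and no feature table is provided, so finer details of the backbone, such as the bacterial origin, are not documented here.

The payload is a roughly 1.2 kb fragment of human ASXL1 (additional sex combs like 1, a transcriptional regulator) that encodes the p.R404X truncation, meaning the coding sequence ends at the position where arginine 404 is replaced by a stop in the disease allele. This leaves only the N-terminal part of the protein. A 3X FLAG epitope is fused to the C terminus of the truncated product, which allows detection and immunoprecipitation with anti-FLAG antibodies. The insert was placed between NotI and EcoRI sites, though it is not recorded whether those sites survive. Transcription is driven by the strong constitutive CMV promoter. The listed 3′ sequencing primer anneals in a human growth hormone polyadenylation region, suggesting that this element provides transcript termination and polyadenylation.

The stated purpose is expression of a cancer-associated ASXL1 truncation mutant in mammalian cells. The associated publication examines whether such mutations act as gain-of-function alterations of the ASXL1-BAP1 complex, so the construct suits transfection experiments comparing the activity and interactions of the tagged truncated protein with other ASXL1 forms.
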