Addgene plasmid #74263: pCMV6-XL4 ASXL1 (p.R404X) 3x FLAG
Purpose: Cancer-associated ASXL1 truncation mutant in mammalian expression vector
Depositing lab: Anjana Rao. Depositing organization: La Jolla Institute for Immunology. Publication: Cancer-associated ASXL1 mutations may act as gain-of-function mutations of the ASXL1-BAP1 complex. Balasubramani A, Larjo A, Bassein JA, Chang X, Hastie RB, Togher SM, Lahdesmaki H, Rao A. Nat Commun. 2015 Jun 22;6:7307. doi: 10.1038/ncomms8307. PubMed 26095772.
Backbone
  Vector backbone: pCMV6-XL4
  Backbone manufacturer: Origene
  Backbone size w/o insert (bp): 6200
  Total vector size (bp): 7400
  Vector type: Mammalian Expression
Growth in bacteria
  Bacterial resistance: Ampicillin, 100 μg/mL
  Growth temperature: 37°C
  Growth strain: NEB Stable
  Copy number: High Copy
Gene/Insert
  Gene/Insert name: ASXL1 (alt name: additional sex combs like 1, transcriptional regulator)
  Species: H. sapiens (human)
  Insert size (bp): 1200
  Mutation: p.R404X truncation
  Entrez Gene: ASXL1 (a.k.a. BOPS, MDS)
  Promoter: CMV
  Tag / fusion protein: 3X FLAG (C terminal on insert)
  Cloning method: Restriction Enzyme; 5′ cloning site NotI (unknown if destroyed); 3′ cloning site EcoRI (unknown if destroyed)
  Sequencing primers: 5′ CMV-F; 3′ hGH-pA-R
Terms and licenses: Academic/Nonprofit Terms; Industry Terms: Not Available to Industry
How to cite: pCMV6-XL4 ASXL1 (p.R404X) 3x FLAG was a gift from Anjana Rao (Addgene plasmid # 74263 ; http://n2t.net/addgene:74263 ; RRID:Addgene_74263)
